>Addgene plasmid #11709 | V207 pRETRO-Triple-Flag SD - Acceptor | depositor full sequence | sequence record 7041 | Author sequence
TGAAAGACCCCACCTGTAGGTTTGGCAAGCTAGCTTAAGTAACGCCATTTTGCAAGGCATGGAAAATACA
TAACTGAGAATAGAGAAGTTCAGATCAAGGTTAGGAACAGAGAGACAGCAGAATATGGGCCAAACAGGAT
ATCTGTGGTAAGCAGTTCCTGCCCCGGCTCAGGGCCAAGAACAGATGGTCCCCAGATGCGGTCCCGCCCT
CAGCAGTTTCTAGAGAACCATCAGATGTTTCCAGGGTGCCCCAAGGACCTGAAATGACCCTGTGCCTTAT
TTGAACTAACCAATCAGTTCGCTTCTCGCTTCTGTTCGCGCGCTTCTGCTCCCCGAGCTCAATAAAAGAG
CCCACAACCCCTCACTCGGCGCGCCAGTCCTCCGATAGACTGCGTCGCCCGGGTACCCGTATTCCCAATA
AAGCCTCTTGCTGTTTGCATCCGAATCGTGGACTCGCTGATCCTTGGGAGGGTCTCCTCAGATTGATTGA
CTGCCCACCTCGGGGGTCTTTCATTTGGAGGTTCCACCGAGATTTGGAGACCCCTGCCCAGGGACCACCG
ACCCCCCCGCCGGGAGGTAAGCTGGCCAGCGGTCGTTTCGTGTCTGTCTCTGTCTTTGTGCGTGTTTGTG
CCGGCATCTAATGTTTGCGCCTGCGTCTGTACTAGTTAGCTAACTAGCTCTGTATCTGGCGGACCCGTGG
TGGAACTGACGAGTTCTGAACACCCGGCCGCAACCCTGGGAGACGTCCCAGGGACTTTGGGGGCCGTTTT
TGTGGCCCGACCTGAGGAAGGGAGTCGATGTGGAATCCGACCCCGTCAGGATATGTGGTTCTGGTAGGAG
ACGAGAACCTAAAACAGTTCCCGCCTCCGTCTGAATTTTTGCTTTCGGTTTGGAACCGAAGCCGCGCGTC
TTGTCTGCTGCAGCGCTGCAGCATCGTTCTGTGTTGTCTCTGTCTGACTGTGTTTCTGTATTTGTCTGAA
AATTAGGGCCAGACTGTTACCACTCCCTTAAGTTTGACCTTAGGTCACTGGAAAGATGTCGAGCGGATCG
CTCACAACCAGTCGGTAGATGTCAAGAAGAGACGTTGGGTTACCTTCTGCTCTGCAGAATGGCCAACCTT
TAACGTCGGATGGCCGCGAGACGGCACCTTTAACCGAGACCTCATCACCCAGGTTAAGATCAAGGTCTTT
TCACCTGGCCCGCATGGACACCCAGACCAGGTCCCCTACATCGTGACCTGGGAAGCCTTGGCTTTTGACC
CCCCTCCCTGGGTCAAGCCCTTTGTACACCCTAAGCCTCCGCCTCCTCTTCCTCCATCCGCCCCGTCTCT
CCCCCTTGAACCTCCTCGTTCGACCCCGCCTCGATCCTCCCTTTATCCAGCCCTCACTCCTTCTCTAGGC
GCCGGAATTAGATCTCTCGAGCCACATGGACTACAAGGACCACGACGGCGACTACAAGGACCACGACATC
GACTACAAGGACGACGACGACAAGGTAAGTAGATCTTGACCTCTCAAAAGCGGGCATGACTTCTGCGCTA
AGATTGTCAGTTTCCAAAAACGAGGAGGATTTGATATTCACCTGGCCCGCGGTGATGCCTTTGAGGGTGG
CCGCATCCATCTGGTCAGAAAAGACAATCTTTTTGTTGTCAAGCTTGGTGGCAAACGACCCGTAGAGGGC
GTTGGACAGCAACTTGGCGATGGAGCGCAGGGTTTGGTTTTTGTCGCGATCGGCGCGCTCCTTGGCCGCG
ATGTTTAGCTGCACGTATTCGCGCGCAACGCACCGCCATTCGGGAAAGACGGTGGTGCGCTCGTCGGGCA
CCAGGTGCACGCGCCAACAGCGGTTGTGCAGGGTGACAAGGTCAACGCTAAGCTTCGATAACTTCGTATA
GCATACATTATACGAAGTTATAGATCCAATATTATTGAAGCATTTATCAGGGTTATTGTCTCATGAGCGG
ATACATATTTGAATGTATTTAGAAAAATAAACAAATAGGGGTTCCGCGCACATTTCCCCGAAAAGTGCCA
CCTGACGTGTTAACGAATTCTACCGGGTAGGGGAGGCGCTTTTCCCAAGGCAGTCTGGAGCATGCGCTTT
AGCAGCCCCGCTGGGCACTTGGCGCTACACAAGTGGCCTCTGGCCTCGCACACATTCCACATCCACCGGT
AGGCGCCAACCGGCTCCGTTCTTTGGTGGCCCCTTCGCGCCACCTTCTACTCCTCCCCTAGTCAGGAAGT
TCCCCCCCGCCCCGCAGCTCGCGTCGTGCAGGACGTGACAAATGGAAGTAGCACGTCTCACTAGTCTCGT
GCAGATGGACAGCACCGCTGAGCAATGGAAGCGGGTAGGCCTTTGGGGCAGCGGCCAATAGCAGCTTTGC
TCCTTCGCTTTCTGGGCTCAGAGGCTGGGAAGGGGTGGGTCCGGGGGCGGGCTCAGGGGCGGGCTCAGGG
GCGGGGCGGGCGCCCGAAGGTCCTCCGGAGGCCCGGCATTCTGCACGCTTCAAAAGCGCACGTCTGCCGC
GCTGTTCTCCTCTTCCTCATCTCCGGGCCTTTCGACCTGCAGCCCAAGCTTACCATGACCGAGTACAAGC
CCACGGTGCGCCTCGCCACCCGCGACGACGTCCCCAGGGCCGTACGCACCCTCGCCGCCGCGTTCGCCGA
CTACCCCGCCACGCGCCACACCGTCGATCCGGACCGCCACATCGAGCGGGTCACCGAGCTGCAAGAACTC
TTCCTCACGCGCGTCGGGCTCGACATCGGCAAGGTGTGGGTCGCGGACGACGGCGCCGCGGTGGCGGTCT
GGACCACGCCGGAGAGCGTCGAAGCGGGGGCGGTGTTCGCCGAGATCGGCCCGCGCATGGCCGAGTTGAG
CGGTTCCCGGCTGGCCGCGCAGCAACAGATGGAAGGCCTCCTGGCGCCGCACCGGCCCAAGGAGCCCGCG
TGGTTCCTGGCCACCGTCGGCGTCTCGCCCGACCACCAGGGCAAGGGTCTGGGCAGCGCCGTCGTGCTCC
CCGGAGTGGAGGCGGCCGAGCGCGCCGGGGTGCCCGCCTTCCTGGAGACCTCCGCGCCCCGCAACCTCCC
CTTCTACGAGCGGCTCGGCTTCACCGTCACCGCCGACGTCGAGGTGCCCGAAGGACCGCGCACCTGGTGC
ATGACCCGCAAGCCCGGTGCCTGACGCCCGCCCCACGACCCGCAGCGCCCGACCGAAAGGAGCGCACGAC
CCCATGCATCGATAAAATAAAAGATTTTATTTAGTCTCCAGAAAAAGGGGGGAATGAAAGACCCCACCTG
TAGGTTTGGCAAGCTAGCTTAAGTAACGCCATTTTGCAAGGCATGGAAAATACATAACTGAGAATAGAGA
AGTTCAGATCAAGGTTAGGAACAGAGAGACAGCAGAATATGGGCCAAACAGGATATCTGTGGTAAGCAGT
TCCTGCCCCGGCTCAGGGCCAAGAACAGATGGTCCCCAGATGCGGTCCCGCCCTCAGCAGTTTCTAGAGA
ACCATCAGATGTTTCCAGGGTGCCCCAAGGACCTGAAATGACCCTGTGCCTTATTTGAACTAACCAATCA
GTTCGCTTCTCGCTTCTGTTCGCGCGCTTCTGCTCCCCGAGCTCAATAAAAGAGCCCACAACCCCTCACT
CGGCGCGCCAGTCCTCCGATAGACTGCGTCGCCCGGGTACCCGTGTATCCAATAAACCCTCTTGCAGTTG
CATCCGACTTGTGGTCTCGCTGTTCCTTGGGAGGGTCTCCTCTGAGTGATTGACTACCCGTCAGCGGGGG
TCTTTCATGGGTAACAGTTTCTTGAAGTTGGAGAACAACATTCTGAGGGTAGGAGTCGAATATTAAGTAA
TCCTGACTCAATTAGCCACTGTTTTGAATCCACATACTCCAATACTCCTGAAATAGTTCATTATGGACAG
CGCAGAAGAGCTGGGGAGAATTAATTCGTAATCATGGTCATAGCTGTTTCCTGTGTGAAATTGTTATCCG
CTCACAATTCCACACAACATACGAGCCGGAAGCATAAAGTGTAAAGCCTGGGGTGCCTAATGAGTGAGCT
AACTCACATTAATTGCGTTGCGCTCACTGCCCGCTTTCCAGTCGGGAAACCTGTCGTGCCAGCTGCATTA
ATGAATCGGCCAACGCGCGGGGAGAGGCGGTTTGCGTATTGGGCGCTCTTCCGCTTCCTCGCTCACTGAC
TCGCTGCGCTCGGTCGTTCGGCTGCGGCGAGCGGTATCAGCTCACTCAAAGGCGGTAATACGGTTATCCA
CAGAATCAGGGGATAACGCAGGAAAGAACATGTGAGCAAAAGGCCAGCAAAAGGCCAGGAACCGTAAAAA
GGCCGCGTTGCTGGCGTTTTTCCATAGGCTCCGCCCCCCTGACGAGCATCACAAAAATCGACGCTCAAGT
CAGAGGTGGCGAAACCCGACAGGACTATAAAGATACCAGGCGTTTCCCCCTGGAAGCTCCCTCGTGCGCT
CTCCTGTTCCGACCCTGCCGCTTACCGGATACCTGTCCGCCTTTCTCCCTTCGGGAAGCGTGGCGCTTTC
TCATAGCTCACGCTGTAGGTATCTCAGTTCGGTGTAGGTCGTTCGCTCCAAGCTGGGCTGTGTGCACGAA
CCCCCCGTTCAGCCCGACCGCTGCGCCTTATCCGGTAACTATCGTCTTGAGTCCAACCCGGTAAGACACG
ACTTATCGCCACTGGCAGCAGCCACTGGTAACAGGATTAGCAGAGCGAGGTATGTAGGCGGTGCTACAGA
GTTCTTGAAGTGGTGGCCTAACTACGGCTACACTAGAAGGACAGTATTTGGTATCTGCGCTCTGCTGAAG
CCAGTTACCTTCGGAAAAAGAGTTGGTAGCTCTTGATCCGGCAAACAAACCACCGCTGGTAGCGGTGGTT
TTTTTGTTTGCAAGCAGCAGATTACGCGCAGAAAAAAAGGATCTCAAGAAGATCCTTTGATCTTTTCTAC
GGGGTCTGACGCTCAGTGGAACGAAAACTCACGTTAAGGGATTTTGGTCATGAGATTATCAAAAAGGATC
TTCACCTAGATCCTTTTAAATTAAAAATGAAGTTTTAAATCAATCTAAAGTATATATGAGTAAACTTGGT
CTGACAGTTACCAATGCTTAATCAGTGAGGCACCTATCTCAGCGATCTGTCTATTTCGTTCATCCATAGT
TGCCTGACTCCCCGTCGTGTAGATAACTACGATACGGGAGGGCTTACCATCTGGCCCCAGTGCTGCAATG
ATACCGCGAGACCCACGCTCACCGGCTCCAGATTTATCAGCAATAAACCAGCCAGCCGGAAGGGCCGAGC
GCAGAAGTGGTCCTGCAACTTTATCCGCCTCCATCCAGTCTATTAATTGTTGCCGGGAAGCTAGAGTAAG
TAGTTCGCCAGTTAATAGTTTGCGCAACGTTGTTGCCATTGCTACAGGCATCGTGGTGTCACGCTCGTCG
TTTGGTATGGCTTCATTCAGCTCCGGTTCCCAACGATCAAGGCGAGTTACATGATCCCCCATGTTGTGCA
AAAAAGCGGTTAGCTCCTTCGGTCCTCCGATCGTTGTCAGAAGTAAGTTGGCCGCAGTGTTATCACTCAT
GGTTATGGCAGCACTGCATAATTCTCTTACTGTCATGCCATCCGTAAGATGCTTTTCTGTGACTGGTGAG
TACTCAACCAAGTCATTCTGAGAATAGTGTATGCGGCGACCGAGTTGCTCTTGCCCGGCGTCAATACGGG
ATAATACCGCGCCACATAGCAGAACTTTAAAAGTGCTCATCATTGGAAAACGTTCTTCGGGGCGAAAACT
CTCAAGGATCTTACCGCTGTTGAGATCCAGTTCGATGTAACCCACTCGTGCACCCAACTGATCTTCAGCA
TCTTTTACTTTCACCAGCGTTTCTGGGTGAGCAAAAACAGGAAGGCAAAATGCCGCAAAAAAGGGAATAA
GGGCGACACGGAAATGTTGAATACTCATACTCTTCCTTTTTCAATATTATTGAAGCATTTATCAGGGTTA
TTGTCTCATGAGCGGATACATATTTGAATGTATTTAGAAAAATAAACAAATAGGGGTTCCGCGCACATTT
CCCCGAAAAGTGCCACCTGACGTCTAAGAAACCATTATTATCATGACATTAACCTATAAAAATAGGCGTA
TCACGAGGCCCTTTCGTCTCGCGCGTTTCGGTGATGACGGTGAAAACCTCTGACACATGCAGCTCCCGGA
GACGGTCACAGCTTGTCTGTAAGCGGATGCCGGGAGCAGACAAGCCCGTCAGGGCGCGTCAGCGGGTGTT
GGCGGGTGTCGGGGCTGGCTTAACTATGCGGCATCAGAGCAGATTGTACTGAGAGTGCACCATATGCGGT
GTGAAATACCGCACAGATGCGTAAGGAGAAAATACCGCATCAGGCGCCATTCGCCATTCAGGCTGCGCAA
CTGTTGGGAAGGGCGATCGGTGCGGGCCTCTTCGCTATTACGCCAGCTGGCGAAAGGGGGATGTGCTGCA
AGGCGATTAAGTTGGGTAACGCCAGGGTTTTCCCAGTCACGACGTTGTAAAACGACGGCGCAAGGAATGG
TGCATGCAAGGAGATGGCGCCCAACAGTCCCCCGGCCACGGGGCCTGCCACCATACCCACGCCGAAACAA
GCGCTCATGAGCCCGAAGTGGCGAGCCCGATCTTCCCCATCGGTGATGTCGGCGATATAGGCGCCAGCAA
CCGCACCTGTGGCGCCGGTGATGCCGGCCACGATGCGTCCGGCGTAGAGGCGATTAGTCCAATTTGTTAA
AGACAGGATATCAGTGGTCCAGGCTCTAGTTTTGACTCAACAATATCACCAGCTGAAGCCTATAGAGTAC
GAGCCATAGATAAAATAAAAGATTTTATTTAGTCTCCAGAAAAAGGGGGGAA
Features (pLannotate 1.2.2; 23 found; start..end, strand, type, name):
    579..920     +  misc_feature   MESV Ψ: packaging signal of murine embryonic stem cell virus
    987..1403    +  CDS            gag (truncated): truncated Moloney murine leukemia virus (MMLV) gag gene lacking the start codon
   1474..1494    +  CDS            FLAG (fragment): FLAG® epitope tag, followed by an enterokinase cleavage site
   1510..1657    +  intron         chimeric intron (fragment): chimera between introns from adenovirus and immunoglobulin heavy chain genes
   1700..1870    +  CDS            Y116_ADE02 (fragment): Protein predicted: Swiss-Prot protein existence level 4. From Human adenovirus C serotype 2 (HAdV-2) (Human adenovirus 2).
   1878..1911    +  protein_bind   loxP: Cre-mediated recombination occurs in the 8-bp core sequence (GCATACAT). Cre recombinase
   1917..2008    -  promoter       AmpR promoter (fragment): bla
   2055..2554    +  promoter       PGK promoter: mouse phosphoglycerate kinase 1 promoter
   2575..3174    +  CDS            PuroR: puromycin N-acetyltransferase; pac from Streptomyces alboniger; confers resistance to puromycin
   3274..3788    +  LTR            3' LTR: 3' long terminal repeat from murine embryonic stem cell virus
   3981..3997    -  protein_bind   lac operator: The lac repressor binds to the lac operator to inhibit transcription in E. coli. This inhibition can be relieved by adding lactose or isopropyl-β-D-thiogalactopyranoside (IPTG). lac repressor encoded by lacI
   4005..4035    -  promoter       lac promoter: promoter for the E. coli lac operon
   4050..4071    -  protein_bind   CAP binding site: CAP binding activates transcription in the presence of cAMP. E. coli catabolite activator protein
   4084..4176    -  CDS            lacI (fragment): lac repressor; lacI; The lac repressor binds to the lac operator to inhibit transcription in E. coli. This inhibition can be relieved by adding lactose or isopropyl-β-D-thiogalactopyranoside (IPTG).
   4359..4947    -  rep_origin     ori: high-copy-number ColE1/pMB1/pBR322/pUC origin of replication
   5118..5978    -  CDS            AmpR: β-lactamase; bla; confers resistance to ampicillin, carbenicillin, and related antibiotics
   5979..6083    -  promoter       AmpR promoter: bla
   6178..6213    +  CDS            rop (fragment): Rop protein, which maintains plasmids at low copy number; rop
   6315..6414    +  misc_feature   bom (fragment): basis of mobility region from pBR322
   6420..6569    -  CDS            lacZα (fragment): LacZα fragment of β-galactosidase; lacZ fragment
   6569..6770    -  CDS            TcR (fragment): tetracycline efflux protein; tet; confers resistance to tetracycline
   6771..6869    +  CDS            env (fragment): murine leukemia virus gPr80 envelope polyprotein precursor; env; proteolytically cleaved into gp70SU and p15TM subunits
   6911..515     +  LTR            5' LTR (across the origin): 5' long terminal repeat from murine embryonic stem cell virus
