[The description below was written by a language model from this plasmid's Addgene catalogue record and pLannotate feature annotations shown in this document.]
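Description:
V207 pRETRO-Triple-Flag SD - Acceptor is an empty 6,912 bp retroviral acceptor vector for the Creator Splice system, a Cre/lox-based method for transferring open reading frames from donor plasmids into expression backbones. The record gives no named parental backbone, but the annotated features show an MSCV-type architecture: murine embryonic stem cell virus 5' and 3' LTRs flanking the MESV Ψ packaging signal and a truncated MMLV gag segment lacking its start codon, which together allow the transcript to be packaged into retroviral particles and integrated into mammalian target cells. No separate internal promoter for the tagged cassette is annotated, so its expression presumably comes from the 5' LTR. In E. coli the plasmid is maintained through a high-copy ColE1/pUC-type origin and selected with ampicillin via bla. Several small fragments (lacI, rop, bom, lacZα, TcR, env) appear to be backbone remnants without functional roles.

The payload region lies downstream of gag. It contains the N-terminal 3xFLAG tag (the annotation detects only a FLAG fragment), followed by a partial chimeric intron and adenovirus-derived sequence, and then a single loxP site. The "SD" in the name and the listed modification "Splice for 5' Tags" suggest that a splice donor follows the tag. After Cre-mediated recombination inserts a donor-derived gene at loxP, splicing would then presumably remove the intervening lox sequence and join the tag to the coding region. A reverse-oriented AmpR promoter fragment sits just after loxP; its role is not stated in the record. A mouse PGK promoter drives puromycin N-acetyltransferase for selection of transduced cells. The associated publication title points to use in proteomics, where FLAG-tagged proteins are stably expressed in mammalian cells.
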