Addgene plasmid #11709: V207 pRETRO-Triple-Flag SD - Acceptor
Purpose: (Empty Backbone)
Depositing lab: Tony Pawson. Depositing organization: Sinai Health System. Publication: Modification of the Creator recombination system for proteomics applications--improved expression by addition of splice sites. Colwill K, Wells CD, Elder K, Goudreault M, Hersi K, Kulkarni S, Hardy WR, Pawson T, Morin GB. BMC Biotechnol. 2006 Mar 6;6:13. doi: 10.1186/1472-6750-6-13. PubMed 16519801.
Backbone
  Vector backbone: NA
  Backbone size (bp): 6912
  Modifications to backbone: Splice for 5' Tags
  Vector type: Mammalian Expression, Retroviral, Cre/Lox ; Acceptor vector
  Selectable markers: Puromycin
Growth in bacteria
  Bacterial resistance: Ampicillin, 100 μg/mL
  Growth temperature: 37°C
  Growth strain: DH5alpha
  Copy number: High Copy
Gene/Insert
  Gene/Insert name: None
  Tag / fusion protein: 3xFLAG (N terminal on backbone)
  Cloning method: Restriction Enzyme
  Sequencing primers: 5′ MSCV
Terms and licenses: Academic/Nonprofit Terms; Industry Terms
Depositor comments: Acceptor vector for the Creator Splice system.
How to cite: V207 pRETRO-Triple-Flag SD - Acceptor was a gift from Tony Pawson (Addgene plasmid # 11709 ; http://n2t.net/addgene:11709 ; RRID:Addgene_11709)
