>Addgene plasmid #11709 | V207 pRETRO-Triple-Flag SD - Acceptor | addgene partial sequence | sequence record 41422 | pLXSN-5
TTTTCGCCCTCACTCCTTCTCTAGGCGCCGGAATTAGATCTCTCGAGCCACATGGACTACAAGGACCACG
ACGGCGACTACAAGGACCACGACATCGACTACAAGGACGACGACGACAAGGTAAGTAGATCTTGACCTCT
CAAAAGCGGGCATGACTTCTGCGCTAAGATTGTCAGTTTCCAAAAACGAGGAGGATTTGATATTCACCTG
GCCCGCGGTGATGCCTTTGAGGGTGGCCGCATCCATCTGGTCAGAAAAGACAATCTTTTTGTTGTCAAGC
TTGGTGGCAAACGACCCGTAGAGGGCGTTGGACAGCAACTTGGCGATGGAGCGCAGGGTTTGGTTTTTGT
CGCGATCGGCGCGCTCCTTGGCCGCGATGTTTAGCTGCACGTATTCGCGCGCAACGCACCGCCATTCGGG
AAAGACGGTGGTGCGCTCGTCGGGCACCAGGTGCACGCGCCAACAGCGGTTGTGCAGGGTGACAAGGTCA
ACGCTAAGCTTCGATAACTTCGTATAGCATACATTATACGAAGTTATAGATCCAATATTATTGAAGCATT
TATCAGGGTTATTGTCTCATGAGCGGATACATATTTGAATGTATTTAGAAAAATAAACAAATAGGGGTTC
CGCGCACATTTCCCCGAAAAGTGCCA
